Addgene plasmid #135729: pFETCh_MLLT10_iso1
Purpose: Donor vector for 3' FLAG tag of human MLLT10_iso1
Depositing lab: Richard M. Myers. Depositing organization: HudsonAlpha Institute for Biotechnology. Publication: CETCh-seq: CRISPR epitope tagging ChIP-seq of DNA-binding proteins. Savic D, Partridge EC, Newberry KM, Smith SB, Meadows SK, Roberts BS, Mackiewicz M, Mendenhall EM, Myers RM. Genome Res. 2015 Sep 9. 10.1101/gr.193540.115 PubMed 26355004.
Backbone
  Vector backbone: pFETCh_Donor
  Vector type: CRISPR
Growth in bacteria
  Bacterial resistance: Kanamycin, 50 μg/mL
  Growth temperature: 37°C
  Growth strain: DH5alpha
  Copy number: High Copy
Gene/Insert
  Gene/Insert name: MLLT10_iso1 Homology arms
  Species: H. sapiens (human)
  Entrez Gene: MLLT10 (a.k.a. AF10)
  Tag / fusion protein: 3XFLAG-P2A-NeoR (C terminal on insert)
  Cloning method: Gibson Cloning
Terms and licenses: Academic/Nonprofit Terms; Industry Terms: Not Available to Industry
How to cite: pFETCh_MLLT10_iso1 was a gift from Richard M. Myers (Addgene plasmid # 135729 ; http://n2t.net/addgene:135729 ; RRID:Addgene_135729)
