[The description below was written by a language model from this plasmid's Addgene catalogue record and pLannotate feature annotations shown in this document.]
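Description:
pFETCh_MLLT10_iso1 is a CRISPR homology-directed repair donor plasmid built on the pFETCh_Donor backbone and designed to add a C-terminal (3') FLAG epitope to the endogenous human MLLT10 (AF10) gene, isoform 1. It is a high-copy bacterial plasmid carrying a ColE1/pUC-type origin and a kanamycin resistance gene, along with remnants of a pUC-style lac promoter/operator, lacZα fragment and multiple cloning site.

The payload is a promoterless 3xFLAG-P2A-NeoR cassette flanked by MLLT10 homology arms that were inserted by Gibson assembly. The arms are not annotated in the feature table, but presumably occupy the unannotated stretches on either side of the 3xFLAG and neo features. When a Cas9 cut is made near the MLLT10 stop codon, which requires a nuclease and guide RNA supplied separately, recombination with this donor fuses the 3xFLAG tag in frame to the end of the coding sequence. The P2A self-cleaving peptide then allows the neomycin phosphotransferase to be produced as a separate protein from the same endogenous transcript. G418 resistance therefore depends on correct in-frame integration at an expressed locus.

Outside the presumed arm regions, the table also shows CMV enhancer/promoter fragments next to a truncated herpes simplex virus thymidine kinase (ΔTK). ΔTK confers sensitivity to ganciclovir-type analogs, so such a cassette could in principle serve for counter-selection against random integration of the whole plasmid, although the record does not state this purpose.

The associated method is CETCh-seq, in which endogenously FLAG-tagged DNA-binding proteins are profiled by ChIP-seq with a standard anti-FLAG antibody instead of a factor-specific one.
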