Features (pLannotate 1.2.2; 19 found; start..end, strand, type, name):
     72..89      -  promoter       CMV promoter (fragment): human cytomegalovirus (CMV) immediate early promoter
    152..203     +  promoter       CMVd2 promoter: truncated human cytomegalovirus (CMV) immediate early promoter that yields moderately reduced expression relative to the full-length promoter
    294..365     -  CDS            UL24_HHV11 (fragment): Experimental evidence at protein level: Swiss-Prot protein existence level 1. May participate in nuclear egress of viral particles. Plays a role in the dispersal of several host nucleolar proteins including NCL/nucleolin and NPM1. Since deletion of host NCL/nucleolin negatively impact on nuclear egress, UL24 supposedly acts on this process through its effect on host nucleoli. From Human herpesvirus 1 (strain 17) (HHV-1) (Human herpes simplex virus 1).
    435..1430    +  CDS            ΔTK: truncated herpes simplex virus thymidine kinase (Salomon et al., 1995) confers sensitivity to nucleoside analogs such as acyclovir or ganciclovir
   1542..1763    +  CDS            UL122 (fragment): VIE2_HCMVT - Experimental evidence at protein level: Swiss-Prot protein existence level 1. Stimulates viral early and late gene expression and thus play a crucial role in the regulation of productive infection. In addition, activates quiescent cells to reenter the cell cycle and upregulates several E2F-responsive genes, which are responsible for pushing the cell into S phase. In S-phase, inhibits cellular DNA synthesis and blocks further cell cycle progression. From Human cytomegalovirus (strain Towne) (HHV-5) (Human herpesvirus 5).
   2461..2514    +  CDS            3xFLAG (fragment): three tandem FLAG® epitope tags
   2518..2542    +  CDS            3xFLAG (fragment): three tandem FLAG® epitope tags
   2626..3417    +  CDS            neo: KKA2_KLEPN - Also known as kan, nptII. Experimental evidence at protein level: Swiss-Prot protein existence level 1. Resistance to kanamycin, neomycin, paromomycin, ribostamycin, butirosin and gentamicin B. From Klebsiella pneumoniae.
   4187..4343    +  CDS            lacZα (fragment): LacZα fragment of β-galactosidase; lacZ fragment
   4425..5240    -  CDS            KanR: aminoglycoside phosphotransferase; aph(3')-Ia; confers resistance to kanamycin in bacteria or G418 (Geneticin®) in eukaryotes
   5425..5565    +  CDS            TRA2_ECOLX (fragment): Protein predicted: Swiss-Prot protein existence level 4. Required for transposition of transposon Tn903. From Escherichia coli.
   5620..6208    +  rep_origin     ori: high-copy-number ColE1/pMB1/pBR322/pUC origin of replication
   6577..6666    +  CDS            lacI (fragment): lac repressor; lacI; The lac repressor binds to the lac operator to inhibit transcription in E. coli. This inhibition can be relieved by adding lactose or isopropyl-β-D-thiogalactopyranoside (IPTG).
   6679..6700    +  protein_bind   CAP binding site: CAP binding activates transcription in the presence of cAMP. E. coli catabolite activator protein
   6715..6745    +  promoter       lac promoter: promoter for the E. coli lac operon
   6753..6769    +  protein_bind   lac operator: The lac repressor binds to the lac operator to inhibit transcription in E. coli. This inhibition can be relieved by adding lactose or isopropyl-β-D-thiogalactopyranoside (IPTG). lac repressor encoded by lacI
   6806..6861    -  misc_feature   MCS: pUC18/19 multiple cloning site
   6862..6881    -  misc_feature   MCS (fragment): pUC18/19 multiple cloning site
   6887..6969    +  enhancer       CMV enhancer (fragment): human cytomegalovirus immediate early enhancer; contains an 18-bp deletion relative to the standard CMV enhancer
>Addgene plasmid #135729 | pFETCh_MLLT10_iso1 | addgene full sequence | sequence record 271134 | Addgene NGS Result
GTGATGCGGTTTTGGCAGTACATCAATGGGCGTGGATAGCGGTTTGACTCACGGGGATTTCAAGTCTCCA
CCCCATTGACGTCAATGGGAGTTTGTTTTGGCACCAAAATCAACGGGACTTTCCAAAATGTCGTAACAAC
TCCGCCCCATTGACGCAAATGGGCGGTAGGCGTGTACGGTGGGAGGTCTATATAAGCAGAGCTCGTTTAG
TGAACCGTCAGATCGCCTGGAGACGCCATCCACGCTGTTTTGACCTCCATAGGAGACACCGGGACCGATC
CAGCCTGGGGATCCCGACCATGGCTTCGTACCCCTGCCATCAACACGCGTCTGCGTTCGACCAGGCTGCG
CGTTCTCGCGGCCATAGCAACCGACGTACGGCGTTGCGCCCTCGCCGGCAGCAAGAAGCCACGGAAGTCC
GCCTGGAGCAGAAAATGCCCACGCTACTGCGGGTTTATATAGACGGTCCTCACGGGATGGGGAAAACCAC
CACCACGCAACTGCTGGTGGCCCTGGGTTCGCGCGACGATATCGTCTACGTACCCGAGCCGATGACTTAC
TGGCAGGTGCTGGGGGCTTCCGAGACAATCGCGAACATCTACACCACACAACACCGCCTCGACCAGGGTG
AGATATCGGCCGGGGACGCGGCGGTGGTAATGACAAGCGCCCAGATAACAATGGGCATGCCTTATGCCGT
GACCGACGCCGTTCTGGCTCCTCATATCGGGGGGGAGGCTGGGAGCTCACATGCCCCGCCCCCGGCCCTC
ACCCTCATCTTCGACCGCCATCCCATCGCCGCCCTCCTGTGCTACCCGGCCGCGCGATACCTTATGGGCA
GCATGACCCCCCAGGCCGTGCTGGCGTTCGTGGCCCTCATCCCGCCGACCTTGCCCGGCACAAACATCGT
GTTGGGGGCCCTTCCGGAGGACAGACACATCGACCGCCTGGCCAAACGCCAGCGCCCCGGCGAGCGGCTT
GACCTGGCTATGCTGGCCGCGATTCGCCGCGTTTACGGGCTGCTTGCCAATACGGTGCGGTATCTGCAGG
GCGGCGGGTCGTGGCGGGAGGATTGGGGACAGCTTTCGGGGACGGCCGTGCCGCCCCAGGGTGCCGAGCC
CCAGAGCAACGCGGGCCCACGACCCCATATCGGGGACACGTTATTTACCCTGTTTCGGGCCCCCGAGTTG
CTGGCCCCCAACGGCGACCTGTACAACGTGTTTGCCTGGGCCTTGGACGTCTTGGCCAAACGCCTCCGTC
CCATGCACGTCTTTATCCTGGATTACGACCAATCGCCCGCCGGCTGCCGGGACGCCCTGCTGCAACTTAC
CTCCGGGATGGTCCAGACCCACGTCACCACCCCCGGCTCCATACCGACGATCTGCGACCTGGCGCGCACG
TTTGCCCGGGAGATGGGGGAGGCTAACTGAGGATCCCACGTCACTATTGTATACTCTATATTATACTCTA
TGTTATACTCTGTAATCCTACTCAATAAACGTGTCACGCCTGTGAAACCGTACTAAGTCTCCCGTGTATT
CTTATCACCATCAGGTGACATCCTCGCCCAGGCTGTCAATCATGCCGGTATCGATTCCAGTAGCACCGGC
CCCACGCTGACAACCCACTCTTGCAGCGTTAGCAGCGCCCCTCTTAACAAGCCGACCCCCACCAGCGTCG
CGGTTACTAACACTCCTCTCCCCGACCTGCAGCCCAGCTTTCCCCCCCAGTGTTTCACCAAGTGTTTTTC
TTGTGTTAAGAAATGCACTAATTACAAACTTTTCCTAGGTTATACAATATGAAATGTATTTAATGGAAAA
TCACAGTAATTTAATGAGCTAATAGAGTGCTCATAATAGAGAACACAGTGCTGGGAGGTGCTGTTTGCTT
AGTACCCTGCTATGTGCCAGGTGTCCTTGCAAGATACAGTGACATTTGTGATTTCAGTCTTTAATAATAG
GCTGTAACTCCATTTTTTTTATAGATTAGTAAAAGGAAACGCAAAGAAAGCCCAAGGACAAATAGCAAAT
GTGGAATCACAGCCGATGACTTTCTTAGCCCATAAAAATTTCATTCTCTACAGTACCATGTTACTTCTGT
GGAAAAGTTGATTTTGGAAGATGAATTCTGCATTCATTCTTTACAAGTTCTGTCCCTCAGATGGGCCCAC
CTCTTTGGTCTTTTTATACTGTTGAATTTAATGTTTTTAAAGTATTTACTAGTAAATTCATGTCTATATA
TTACGTTGCAAGTAGCCTTGCCAACTTGCAAGAAAAAAGGGAGTAACTTTCTATACCACATTTTATCTCA
GTCACAGTTTCAAATTCGGAGAATATTATCAAAAGTTGATTTAGCTAACGCATCTGCTCTTTTGTTTACC
TGCAGAGACTTAGTGATAAAACTGGGCCTGTAGCTCAAGAGAAAAGTGGGAGCGGAGGAGGTTCCGGTGG
AGGTGGTTCTGGAGATTACAAGGATGACGACGATAAGGGCGATTACAAGGATGACGACGATAAGGGAGAT
TACAAGGATGACGACGATAAGGTTTCAGGAAGCGGAGCTACTAACTTCAGCCTGCTGAAGCAGGCTGGAG
ACGTGGAGGAGAACCCTGGACCTGGATCGTTTCGCATGATTGAACAAGATGGATTGCACGCAGGTTCTCC
GGCCGCTTGGGTGGAGAGGCTATTCGGCTATGACTGGGCACAACAGACAATCGGCTGCTCTGATGCCGCC
GTGTTCCGGCTGTCAGCGCAGGGGCGCCCGGTTCTTTTTGTCAAGACCGACCTGTCCGGTGCCCTGAATG
AACTGCAGGACGAGGCAGCGCGGCTATCGTGGCTGGCCACGACGGGCGTTCCTTGCGCAGCTGTGCTCGA
CGTTGTCACTGAAGCGGGAAGGGACTGGCTGCTATTGGGCGAAGTGCCGGGGCAGGATCTCCTGTCATCT
CACCTTGCTCCTGCCGAGAAAGTATCCATCATGGCTGATGCAATGCGGCGGCTGCATACGCTTGATCCGG
CTACCTGCCCATTCGACCACCAAGCGAAACATCGCATCGAGCGAGCACGTACTCGGATGGAAGCCGGTCT
TGTCGATCAGGATGATCTGGACGAAGAGCATCAGGGGCTCGCGCCAGCCGAACTGTTCGCCAGGCTCAAG
GCGCGCATGCCCGACGGCGAGGATCTCGTCGTGACCCATGGCGATGCCTGCTTGCCGAATATCATGGTGG
AAAATGGCCGCTTTTCTGGATTCATCGACTGTGGCCGGCTGGGTGTGGCCGACCGCTATCAGGACATAGC
GTTGGCTACCCGTGATATTGCTGAAGAGCTTGGCGGCGAATGGGCTGACCGCTTCCTCGTGCTTTACGGT
ATCGCCGCTCCCGATTCGCAGCGCATCGCCTTCTATCGCCTTCTTGACGAGTTCTTCTGATTCGAACATC
AAACATCTAGAAATTGCCTATCCTGCTGTTCTAGCACTTCATCTGGCTGCCTTTGCAGTCCTTTTACTAC
AGCTATGAAGAAACGCAACAAGAAACTCAATGCACAACAAAGGATTAATTGCTGCAAGGACATTCTTGTA
AGGCTTTGATTAGTTTTCTTGTTGCTTTGTTGCACTGAAATGGAATTCCCATGCCCCTACCCCTTACCCC
AGTTTTTTGAACATGGAAAGAAAATTTAATAACTTTTTAAAGTGACATAATTTACATGCAATATGTTTAT
CAACTCAAGAATTTAATATAGTTGGTACACAACTAGTTTTGTTTATAAATTGGAGATGCAAATAGCAAAA
CTAAATACTTGCTCCATTTACAAACTACTTGATTTTATTGTACAAGTTGAAATATGCTCTTTTGTTTGGG
TTACAGTATGCTTGCTCTAAGTCAAATTCCAAGGAACTAATTTCTTCTCCTGGAGTTGCATTGATTCAGT
ATTACAAATATATAGCACATCACCTGGGACTTGGCAATCTTTGTTAAAAAAAAATTTCCTTTCTAATGGG
ATTTGGCCAATTTTGGTAATGAAGTTAGGATGGTAATGTCTGCATCTGCTAAAGGTAATTTTCTTTTGAG
AATTGCTTTCTTTAGTGTTAAGACCTACTCATATTTTGAAGAAATCTTGAGTTAAGTGAGTTCTGAGGCT
GCTGGGGCTTGGAAAGTCCTCTCCACTGACTGTAGCCTCCAATTCACTGGCCGTCGTTCACTGGCCGTCG
TTTTACAACGTCGTGACTGGGAAAACCCTGGCGTTACCCAACTTAATCGCCTTGCAGCACATCCCCCTTT
CGCCAGCTGGCGTAATAGCGAAGAGGCCCGCACCGATCGCCCTTCCCAACAGTTGCGCAGCCTGAATGGC
GAATGCGATTTATTCAACAAAGCCGCCGTCCCGTCAAGTCAGCGTAATGCTCTGCCAGTGTTACAACCAA
TTAACCAATTCTGATTAGAAAAACTCATCGAGCATCAAATGAAACTGCAATATATTCATATCAGGATTAT
CAATACCATATTTTTGAAAAAGCCGTTTCTGTAATGAAGGAGAAAACTCACCGAGGCAGTTCCATAGGAT
GGCAAGATCCTGGTATCGGTCTGCGATTCCGACTCGTCCAACATCAATACAACCTATTAATTTCCCCTCG
TCAAAAATAAGGTTATCAAGTGAGAAATCACCATGAGTGACGACTGAATCCGGTGAGAATGGCAAAAGCT
TATGCATTTCTTTCCAGACTTGTTCAACAGGCCAGCCATTACGCTCGTCATCAAAATCACTCGCATCAAC
CAAACCGTTATTCATTCGTGATTGCGCCTGAGCGAGACGAAATACGCGATCGCTGTTAAAAGGACAATTA
CAAACAGGAATCGAATGCAACCGGCGCAGGAACACTGCCAGCGCATCAACAATATTTTCACCTGAATCAG
GATATTCTTCTAATACCTGGAATGCTGTTTTCCCGGGGATCGCAGTGGTGAGTAACCATGCATCATCAGG
AGTACGGATAAAATGCTTGATGGTCGGAAGAGGCATAAATTCCGTCAGCCAGTTTAGTCTGACCATCTCA
TCTGTAACATCATTGGCAACGCTACCTTTGCCATGTTTCAGAAACAACTCTGGCGCATCGGGCTTCCCAT
ACAATCGATAGATTGTCGCACCTGATTGCCCGACATTATCGCGAGCCCATTTATACCCATATAAATCAGC
ATCCATGTTGGAATTTAATCGCGGCTTCGAGCAAGACGTTTCCCGTTGAATATGGCTCATAACACCCCTT
GTATTACTGTTTATGTAAGCAGACAGTTTTATTGTTCATGATGATATATTTTTATCTTGTGCAATGTAAC
ATCAGAGATTTTGAGACACAACGTGGCTTTGTTGAATAAATCGAACTTTTGCTGAGTTGAAGGATCAGAT
CACGCATCTTCCCGACAACGCAGACCGTTCCGTGGCAAAGCAAAAGTTCAAAATCACCAACTGGTCCACC
TACAACAAAGCTCTCATCAACCGTGGCTCCCTCACTTTCTGGCTGGATGATGGGGCGATTCAGGCCTGGT
ATGAGTCAGCAACACCTTCTTCACGAGGCAGACCTCTCGACGGAGTTCCACTGAGCGTCAGACCCCGTAG
AAAAGATCAAAGGATCTTCTTGAGATCCTTTTTTTCTGCGCGTAATCTGCTGCTTGCAAACAAAAAAACC
ACCGCTACCAGCGGTGGTTTGTTTGCCGGATCAAGAGCTACCAACTCTTTTTCCGAAGGTAACTGGCTTC
AGCAGAGCGCAGATACCAAATACTGTTCTTCTAGTGTAGCCGTAGTTAGGCCACCACTTCAAGAACTCTG
TAGCACCGCCTACATACCTCGCTCTGCTAATCCTGTTACCAGTGGCTGCTGCCAGTGGCGATAAGTCGTG
TCTTACCGGGTTGGACTCAAGACGATAGTTACCGGATAAGGCGCAGCGGTCGGGCTGAACGGGGGGTTCG
TGCACACAGCCCAGCTTGGAGCGAACGACCTACACCGAACTGAGATACCTACAGCGTGAGCTATGAGAAA
GCGCCACGCTTCCCGAAGGGAGAAAGGCGGACAGGTATCCGGTAAGCGGCAGGGTCGGAACAGGAGAGCG
CACGAGGGAGCTTCCAGGGGGAAACGCCTGGTATCTTTATAGTCCTGTCGGGTTTCGCCACCTCTGACTT
GAGCGTCGATTTTTGTGATGCTCGTCAGGGGGGCGGAGCCTATGGAAAAACGCCAGCAACGCGGCCTTTT
TACGGTTCCTGGCCTTTTGCTGGCCTTTTGCTCACATGTTCTTTCCTGCGTTATCCCCTGATTCTGTGGA
TAACCGTATTACCGCCTTTGAGTGAGCTGATACCGCTCGCCGCAGCCGAACGACCGAGCGCAGCGAGTCA
GTGAGCGAGGAAGCGGAAGAAGCTCGCACATTCAGCAGCGTTTTTCAGCGCGTTTTCGATCAACGTTTCA
ATGTTGGTATCAACACCAGGTTTAACTTTGAACTTATCGGCACTGACGGTTACTGATTTTGAACTTTTGC
TTTGCCACGGAACGGTCTGCGTTGTCGGGAAGATGCGTGATCTGATCCTTCAACTCAGCAAAAGTTCCCA
ATACGCAAACCGCCTCTCCCCGCGCGTTGGCCGATTCATTAATGCAGCTGGCACGACAGGTTTCCCGACT
GGAAAGCGGGCAGTGAGCGCAACGCAATTAATGTGAGTTAGCTCACTCATTAGGCACCCCAGGCTTTACA
CTTTATGCTTCCGGCTCGTATGTTGTGTGGAATTGTGAGCGGATAACAATTTCACACAGGAAACAGCTAT
GACCATGATTACGCCAAGCTTGCATGCCTGCAGGTCGACTCTAGAGGATCCCCGGGTACCGAGCTCGAAT
TAGCTTGCATGCCTGCAGGTCAATTCCCTGGCATTATGCCCAGTACATGACCTTATGGGACTTTCCTACT
TGGCAGTACATCTACGTATTAGTCATCGCTATTACCATG
